Addgene plasmid #80054: pCMV-VSV-G-Myc
Purpose: Expression of a Myc tagged VSV-G protein
Depositing lab: Wesley Sundquist. Depositing organization: University of Utah. Publication: Designed proteins induce the formation of nanocage-containing extracellular vesicles. Votteler J, Ogohara C, Yi S, Hsia Y, Nattermann U, Belnap DM, King NP, Sundquist WI. Nature. 2016 Dec 8;540(7632):292-295. doi: 10.1038/nature20607. Epub 2016 Nov 30. PubMed 27919066.
Backbone
  Vector backbone: na
  Vector type: Mammalian Expression
Growth in bacteria
  Bacterial resistance: Ampicillin, 100 μg/mL
  Growth temperature: 37°C
  Growth strain: DH5alpha
  Copy number: High Copy
Gene/Insert
  Gene/Insert name: VSV-G-Myc
  Species: Vesicular Stomatitis Virus
  Tag / fusion protein: Myc (C terminal on insert)
Terms and licenses: Academic/Nonprofit Terms; Industry Terms: Not Available to Industry
How to cite: pCMV-VSV-G-Myc was a gift from Wesley Sundquist (Addgene plasmid # 80054 ; http://n2t.net/addgene:80054 ; RRID:Addgene_80054)
