[The description below was written by a language model from this plasmid's Addgene catalogue record and pLannotate feature annotations shown in this document.]
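Description:
pCMV-VSV-G-Myc is a mammalian expression plasmid of about 6.5 kb that produces the vesicular stomatitis virus G glycoprotein (Indiana strain) carrying a C-terminal Myc epitope tag. The catalogue entry does not name a backbone, but the annotated features point to a pBluescript-type cloning vector framework. These include a high-copy ColE1/pUC origin, an f1 phage origin, remnants of the lacZα/lac promoter region and multiple cloning site, and a T7 promoter. Propagation in E. coli is selected with ampicillin through the β-lactamase gene and its native promoter.

The expression cassette is driven by the human cytomegalovirus immediate-early enhancer and promoter, followed by a rabbit β-globin intron placed upstream of the coding sequence. Such an intron generally improves mRNA processing and expression. The VSV-G open reading frame comes next, followed by residual β-globin exon sequence (annotated as an HBB fragment) and the rabbit β-globin polyadenylation signal. The Myc tag recorded in the catalogue is not annotated as a separate feature in the table. It would lie at the end of the G coding region.

VSV-G is a fusogenic envelope protein that mediates entry into many cell types and is widely used to pseudotype retroviral and lentiviral particles. The Myc tag allows the protein to be detected by immunoblotting or immunostaining. The associated publication concerns designed protein nanocages released in extracellular vesicles, which suggests the construct was used to supply a detectable fusion glycoprotein to such vesicles, although the record itself states only that it expresses Myc-tagged VSV-G.
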