Features (pLannotate 1.2.2; 17 found; start..end, strand, type, name):
      1..1533    +  CDS            VSV-G (sequence partly withheld): vesicular stomatitis virus G glycoprotein Indiana strain
   1710..1787    +  CDS            HBB (fragment): HBB_PONPY - Experimental evidence at transcript level: Swiss-Prot protein existence level 2. Involved in oxygen transport from the lung to the various peripheral tissues. From Pongo pygmaeus (Bornean orangutan).
   1858..1913    +  polyA_signal   β-globin poly(A) signal: rabbit β-globin polyadenylation signal (Gil and Proudfoot, 1987)
   2295..2311    -  protein_bind   lac operator: The lac repressor binds to the lac operator to inhibit transcription in E. coli. This inhibition can be relieved by adding lactose or isopropyl-β-D-thiogalactopyranoside (IPTG). lac repressor encoded by lacI
   2319..2349    -  promoter       lac promoter: promoter for the E. coli lac operon
   2364..2385    -  protein_bind   CAP binding site: CAP binding activates transcription in the presence of cAMP. E. coli catabolite activator protein
   2398..2490    -  CDS            lacI (fragment): lac repressor; lacI; The lac repressor binds to the lac operator to inhibit transcription in E. coli. This inhibition can be relieved by adding lactose or isopropyl-β-D-thiogalactopyranoside (IPTG).
   2673..3261    -  rep_origin     ori: high-copy-number ColE1/pMB1/pBR322/pUC origin of replication
   3432..4292    -  CDS            AmpR: β-lactamase; bla; confers resistance to ampicillin, carbenicillin, and related antibiotics
   4293..4397    -  promoter       AmpR promoter: bla
   4450..4878    -  rep_origin     f1 ori (sequence partly withheld): f1 bacteriophage origin of replication; arrow indicates direction of (+) strand synthesis
   4883..5038    -  CDS            lacZα (fragment): LacZα fragment of β-galactosidase; lacZ fragment
   5046..5064    +  promoter       T7 promoter: promoter for bacteriophage T7 RNA polymerase
   5073..5102    +  misc_feature   MCS (fragment): pBluescript multiple cloning site
   5185..5564    +  enhancer       CMV enhancer: human cytomegalovirus immediate early enhancer
   5565..5768    +  promoter       CMV promoter: human cytomegalovirus (CMV) immediate early promoter
   5880..6452    +  intron         β-globin intron: intron from rabbit β-globin gene
>Addgene plasmid #80054 | pCMV-VSV-G-Myc | addgene full sequence | sequence record 174099 | Addgene NGS Result
ATGAAGTGCCTTTTGTACTTAGCCTTTTTATTCATTGGGGTGAATTGC
[1296 nt withheld, positions 49-1344]
AATCCAATCGAGCTTGTAGAAGGTTGGTTCAGTAGTTGGAAAAGCTCTATTGCCTCTTTTTTCTTTATCA
TAGGGTTAATCATTGGACTATTCTTGGTTCTCCGAGTTGGTATCCATCTTTGCATTAAATTAAAGCACAC
CAAGAAAAGACAGATTTATACAGACATAGAGATGAACCGACTTGGAAAGGAACAGAAACTGATTAGCGAA
GAAGATCTGTAACTCAAATCCTGCACAACAGATTCTTCATGTTTGGACCAAATCAACTTGTGATACCATG
CTCAAAGAGGCCTCAATTATATTTGAGTTTTTAATTTTTATGAAAAAAAAAAAAAAAAACGGAATTCCTC
GAGGGATCCGTCGAGGAATTCACTCCTCAGGTGCAGGCTGCCTATCAGAAGGTGGTGGCTGGTGTGGCCA
ATGCCCTGGCTCACAAATACCACTGAGATCTTTTTCCCTCTGCCAAAAATTATGGGGACATCATGAAGCC
CCTTGAGCATCTGACTTCTGGCTAATAAAGGAAATTTATTTTCATTGCAATAGTGTGTTGGAATTTTTTG
TGTCTCTCACTCGGAAGGACATATGGGAGGGCAAATCATTTAAAACATCAGAATGAGTATTTGGTTTAGA
GTTTGGCAACATATGCCCATATGCTGGCTGCCATGAACAAAGGTTGGCTATAAAGAGGTCATCAGTATAT
GAAACAGCCCCCTGCTGTCCATTCCTTATTCCATAGAAAAGCCTTGACTTGAGGTTAGATTTTTTTTATA
TTTTGTTTTGTGTTATTTTTTTCTTTAACATCCCTAAAATTTTCCTTACATGTTTTACTAGCCAGATTTT
TCCTCCTCTCCTGACTACTCCCAGTCATAGCTGTCCCTCTTCTCTTATGGAGATCCCTCGACGGATCGGC
CGCAATTCGTAATCATGTCATAGCTGTTTCCTGTGTGAAATTGTTATCCGCTCACAATTCCACACAACAT
ACGAGCCGGAAGCATAAAGTGTAAAGCCTGGGGTGCCTAATGAGTGAGCTAACTCACATTAATTGCGTTG
CGCTCACTGCCCGCTTTCCAGTCGGGAAACCTGTCGTGCCAGCTGCATTAATGAATCGGCCAACGCGCGG
GGAGAGGCGGTTTGCGTATTGGGCGCTCTTCCGCTTCCTCGCTCACTGACTCGCTGCGCTCGGTCGTTCG
GCTGCGGCGAGCGGTATCAGCTCACTCAAAGGCGGTAATACGGTTATCCACAGAATCAGGGGATAACGCA
GGAAAGAACATGTGAGCAAAAGGCCAGCAAAAGGCCAGGAACCGTAAAAAGGCCGCGTTGCTGGCGTTTT
TCCATAGGCTCCGCCCCCCTGACGAGCATCACAAAAATCGACGCTCAAGTCAGAGGTGGCGAAACCCGAC
AGGACTATAAAGATACCAGGCGTTTCCCCCTGGAAGCTCCCTCGTGCGCTCTCCTGTTCCGACCCTGCCG
CTTACCGGATACCTGTCCGCCTTTCTCCCTTCGGGAAGCGTGGCGCTTTCTCATAGCTCACGCTGTAGGT
ATCTCAGTTCGGTGTAGGTCGTTCGCTCCAAGCTGGGCTGTGTGCACGAACCCCCCGTTCAGCCCGACCG
CTGCGCCTTATCCGGTAACTATCGTCTTGAGTCCAACCCGGTAAGACACGACTTATCGCCACTGGCAGCA
GCCACTGGTAACAGGATTAGCAGAGCGAGGTATGTAGGCGGTGCTACAGAGTTCTTGAAGTGGTGGCCTA
ACTACGGCTACACTAGAAGAACAGTATTTGGTATCTGCGCTCTGCTGAAGCCAGTTACCTTCGGAAAAAG
AGTTGGTAGCTCTTGATCCGGCAAACAAACCACCGCTGGTAGCGGTGGTTTTTTTGTTTGCAAGCAGCAG
ATTACGCGCAGAAAAAAAGGATCTCAAGAAGATCCTTTGATCTTTTCTACGGGGTCTGACGCTCAGTGGA
ACGAAAACTCACGTTAAGGGATTTTGGTCATGAGATTATCAAAAAGGATCTTCACCTAGATCCTTTTAAA
TTAAAAATGAAGTTTTAAATCAATCTAAAGTATATATGAGTAAACTTGGTCTGACAGTTACCAATGCTTA
ATCAGTGAGGCACCTATCTCAGCGATCTGTCTATTTCGTTCATCCATAGTTGCCTGACTCCCCGTCGTGT
AGATAACTACGATACGGGAGGGCTTACCATCTGGCCCCAGTGCTGCAATGATACCGCGAGACCCACGCTC
ACCGGCTCCAGATTTATCAGCAATAAACCAGCCAGCCGGAAGGGCCGAGCGCAGAAGTGGTCCTGCAACT
TTATCCGCCTCCATCCAGTCTATTAATTGTTGCCGGGAAGCTAGAGTAAGTAGTTCGCCAGTTAATAGTT
TGCGCAACGTTGTTGCCATTGCTACAGGCATCGTGGTGTCACGCTCGTCGTTTGGTATGGCTTCATTCAG
CTCCGGTTCCCAACGATCAAGGCGAGTTACATGATCCCCCATGTTGTGCAAAAAAGCGGTTAGCTCCTTC
GGTCCTCCGATCGTTGTCAGAAGTAAGTTGGCCGCAGTGTTATCACTCATGGTTATGGCAGCACTGCATA
ATTCTCTTACTGTCATGCCATCCGTAAGATGCTTTTCTGTGACTGGTGAGTACTCAACCAAGTCATTCTG
AGAATAGTGTATGCGGCGACCGAGTTGCTCTTGCCCGGCGTCAATACGGGATAATACCGCGCCACATAGC
AGAACTTTAAAAGTGCTCATCATTGGAAAACGTTCTTCGGGGCGAAAACTCTCAAGGATCTTACCGCTGT
TGAGATCCAGTTCGATGTAACCCACTCGTGCACCCAACTGATCTTCAGCATCTTTTACTTTCACCAGCGT
TTCTGGGTGAGCAAAAACAGGAAGGCAAAATGCCGCAAAAAAGGGAATAAGGGCGACACGGAAATGTTGA
ATACTCATACTCTTCCTTTTTCAATATTATTGAAGCATTTATCAGGGTTATTGTCTCATGAGCGGATACA
TATTTGAATGTATTTAGAAAAATAAACAAATAGGGGTTCCGCGCACATTTCCCCGAAAAGTGCCACCTAA
ATTGTAAGCGTTAATATTTTGTTAAAATTCGCGTTAAATTTTTGTTAAATCAGCTCATTTTTTAACCAAT
AGGCCGAAATCGGCAAAATCCCTTATAAATCAAAAGAATAGACCGAGATAGGGT
[37 nt withheld, positions 4549-4585]
AAAGAACGTGGACTCCAACGTCAAAGG
[49 nt withheld, positions 4613-4661]
T
[91 nt withheld, positions 4663-4753]
G
[124 nt withheld, positions 4755-4878]
CCCATTCGCCATTCAGGCTGCGCAACTGTTGGGAAGGGCGATCGGTGCGGGCCTCTTCGCTATTACGCCA
GCTGGCGAAAGGGGGATGTGCTGCAAGGCGATTAAGTTGGGTAACGCCAGGGTTTTCCCAGTCACGACGT
TGTAAAACGACGGCCAGTGAGCGCGCGTAATACGACTCACTATAGGGCGAATTGGAGCTCCACCGCGGTG
GCGGCCGCTCTAGAGAGCTTGGCCCATTGCATACGTTGTATCCATATCATAATATGTACATTTATATTGG
CTCATGTCCAACATTACCGCCATGTTGACATTGATTATTGACTAGTTATTAATAGTAATCAATTACGGGG
TCATTAGTTCATAGCCCATATATGGAGTTCCGCGTTACATAACTTACGGTAAATGGCCCGCCTGGCTGAC
CGCCCAACGACCCCCGCCCATTGACGTCAATAATGACGTATGTTCCCATAGTAACGCCAATAGGGACTTT
CCATTGACGTCAATGGGTGGAGTATTTACGGTAAACTGCCCACTTGGCAGTACATCAAGTGTATCATATG
CCAAGTACGCCCCCTATTGACGTCAATGACGGTAAATGGCCCGCCTGGCATTATGCCCAGTACATGACCT
TATGGGACTTTCCTACTTGGCAGTACATCTACGTATTAGTCATCGCTATTACCATGGTGATGCGGTTTTG
GCAGTACATCAATGGGCGTGGATAGCGGTTTGACTCACGGGGATTTCCAAGTCTCCACCCCATTGACGTC
AATGGGAGTTTGTTTTGGCACCAAAATCAACGGGACTTTCCAAAATGTCGTAACAACTCCGCCCCATTGA
CGCAAATGGGCGGTAGGCGTGTACGGTGGGAGGTCTATATAAGCAGAGCTCGTTTAGTGAACCGTCAGAT
CGCCTGGAGACGCCATCCACGCTGTTTTGACCTCCATAGAAGACACCGGGACCGATCCAGCCTCCGGTCG
ACCGATCCTGAGAACTTCAGGGTGAGTTTGGGGACCCTTGATTGTTCTTTCTTTTTCGCTATTGTAAAAT
TCATGTTATATGGAGGGGGCAAAGTTTTCAGGGTGTTGTTTAGAATGGGAAGATGTCCCTTGTATCACCA
TGGACCCTCATGATAATTTTGTTTCTTTCACTTTCTACTCTGTTGACAACCATTGTCTCCTCTTATTTTC
TTTTCATTTTCTGTAACTTTTTCGTTAAACTTTAGCTTGCATTTGTAACGAATTTTTAAATTCACTTTTG
TTTATTTGTCAGATTGTAAGTACTTTCTCTAATCACTTTTTTTTCAAGGCAATCAGGGTATATTATATTG
TACTTCAGCACAGTTTTAGAGAACAATTGTTATAATTAAATGATAAGGTAGAATATTTCTGCATATAAAT
TCTGGCTGGCGTGGAAATATTCTTATTGGTAGAAACAACTACACCCTGGTCATCATCCTGCCTTTCTCTT
TATGGTTACAATGATATACACTGTTTGAGATGAGGATAAAATACTCTGAGTCCAAACCGGGCCCCTCTGC
TAACCATGTTCATGCCTTCTTCTCTTTCCTACAGCTCCTGGGCAACGTGCTGGTTGTTGTGCTGTCTCAT
CATTTTGGCAAAGAATTCCTCGACGGATCCCTCGAGGAATTCTGACACT
